>Addgene plasmid #161928 | pDY32 AAVS1-PuroR-9xTet0-minCMV-IGKleader-hIgG1_FC-Myc-PDGFRb-T2A-Citrine-PolyA | addgene full sequence | sequence record 325287 | Addgene NGS Result
CAGCAACGCGGCCTTTTTACGGTTCCTGGCCTTTTGCTGGCCTTTTGCTCACATGTTCTTTCCTGCGTTA
TCCCCTGATTCTGTGGATAACCGTATTACCGCCTTTGAGTGAGCTGATACCGCTCGCCGCAGCCGAACGA
CCGAGCGCAGCGAGTCAGTGAGCGAGGAAGCGGAAGAGCGCCCAATACGCAAACCGCCTCTCCCCGCGCG
TTGGCCGATTCATTAATGCAGCTGGCACGACAGGTTTCCCGACTGGAAAGCGGGCAGTGAGCGCAACGCA
ATTAATGTGAGTTAGCTCACTCATTAGGCACCCCAGGCTTTACACTTTATGCTTCCGGCTCGTATGTTGT
GTGGAATTGTGAGCGGATAACAATTTCACACAGGAAACAGCTATGACCATGATTACGCCAAGCTCAGAAT
TAACCCTCACTAAAGGGACTAGTCCTGCAGGTTTAAACGAATTCGCCCTTTGCTTTCTCTGACCAGCATT
CTCTCCCCTGGGCCTGTGCCGCTTTCTGTCTGCAGCTTGTGGCCTGGGTCACCTCTACGGCTGGCCCAGA
TCCTTCCCTGCCGCCTCCTTCAGGTTCCGTCTTCCTCCACTCCCTCTTCCCCTTGCTCTCTGCTGTGTTG
CTGCCCAAGGATGCTCTTTCCGGAGCACTTCCTTCTCGGCGCTGCACCACGTGATGTCCTCTGAGCGGAT
CCTCCCCGTGTCTGGGTCCTCTCCGGGCATCTCTCCTCCCTCACCCAACCCCATGCCGTCTTCACTCGCT
GGGTTCCCTTTTCCTTCTCCTTCTGGGGCCTGTGCCATCTCTCGTTTCTTAGGATGGCCTTCTCCGACGG
ATGTCTCCCTTGCGTCCCGCCTCCCCTTCTTGTAGGCCTGCATCATCACCGTTTTTCTGGACAACCCCAA
AGTACCCCGTCTCCCTGGCTTTAGCCACCTCTCCATCCTCTTGCTTTCTTTGCCTGGACACCCCGTTCTC
CTGTGGATTCGGGTCACCTCTCACTCCTTTCATTTGGGCAGCTCCCCTACCCCCCTTACCTCTCTAGTCT
GTGCTAGCTCTTCCAGCCCCCTGTCATGGCATCTTCCAGGGGTCCGAGAGCTCAGCTAGTCTTCTTCCTC
CAACCCGGGCCCCTATGTCCACTTCAGGACAGCATGTTTGCTGCCTCCAGGGATCCTGTGTCCCCGAGCT
GGGACCACCTTATATTCCCAGGGCCGGTTAATGTGGCTCTGGTTCTGGGTACTTTTATCTGTCCCCTCCA
CCCCACAGTGGGGCAAGCTTCTGACCTCTTCTCTTCCTCCCACAGGGCCTCGAGAGATCTGGCAGCGGAG
AGGGCAGAGGAAGTCTTCTAACATGCGGTGACGTGGAGGAGAATCCCGGCCCTAGGCTCGAGATGACCGA
GTACAAGCCCACGGTGCGCCTCGCCACCCGCGACGACGTCCCCAGGGCCGTACGCACCCTCGCCGCCGCG
TTCGCCGACTACCCCGCCACGCGCCACACCGTCGATCCGGACCGCCACATCGAGCGGGTCACCGAGCTGC
AAGAACTCTTCCTCACGCGCGTCGGGCTCGACATCGGCAAGGTGTGGGTCGCGGACGACGGCGCCGCGGT
GGCGGTCTGGACCACGCCGGAGAGCGTCGAAGCGGGGGCGGTGTTCGCCGAGATCGGCCCGCGCATGGCC
GAGTTGAGCGGTTCCCGGCTGGCCGCGCAGCAACAGATGGAAGGCCTCCTGGCGCCGCACCGGCCCAAGG
AGCCCGCGTGGTTCCTGGCCACCGTCGGCGTCTCGCCCGACCACCAGGGCAAGGGTCTGGGCAGCGCCGT
CGTGCTCCCCGGAGTGGAGGCGGCCGAGCGCGCCGGGGTGCCCGCCTTCCTGGAGACCTCCGCGCCCCGC
AACCTCCCCTTCTACGAGCGGCTCGGCTTCACCGTCACCGCCGACGTCGAGGTGCCCGAAGGACCGCGCA
CCTGGTGCATGACCCGCAAGCCCGGTGCCTGATCTAGAGGGCCCGTTTAAACCCGCTGATCAGCCTCGAC
TGTGCCTTCTAGTTGCCAGCCATCTGTTGTTTGCCCCTCCCCCGTGCCTTCCTTGACCCTGGAAGGTGCC
ACTCCCACTGTCCTTTCCTAATAAAATGAGGAAATTGCATCGCATTGTCTGAGTAGGTGTCATTCTATTC
TGGGGGGTGGGGTGGGGCAGGACAGCAAGGGGGAGGATTGGGAAGACAATAGCAGGCATGCTGGGGATGC
GGTGGGCTCTATGGCTTCTGAGGCGGAAAGAACCAGCTGGGGGCTAGCAAAGCCTAGGAACAGCTGCATA
TAGCACTGCAGTTTACTCCCTATCAGTGATAGAGAGTCAAAAGGCCATGCCCTCCCTATCAGTGATAGAG
AGAGCAGACTCAAGGTGGTCCCTATCAGTGATAGAGAGATTGAGCAAGAGGGCCTCCCTATCAGTGATAG
AGAATAGCACTGCAGTTTACTCCCTATCAGTGATAGAGAGTCAAAAGGCCATGCCCTCCCTATCAGTGAT
AGAGAGAGCAGACTCAAGGTGGTCCCTATCAGTGATAGAGAGATTGAGCAAGAGGGCCTCCCTATCAGTG
ATAGAGATTGATCCAGTCAGGGCCTCCCTATCAGTGATAGAGAAGCTATGTGCAGGTAGGGCTGTACAGT
GGGAATGCATGTAGGCGTGTACGGTGGGAGGTCTATATAAGCAGAGCTCGTTTAGTGAACCGTCAGATCC
CACCGCGGTGGGCCACCATGGAGACAGACACACTCCTGCTATGGGTACTGCTGCTCTGGGTTCCAGGTTC
CACTGGTGACGCTAGCGAGACGGGCGGATCAGGCGGTCGTCTCGGATCCGACAAAACTCACACATGCCCA
CCGTGCCCAGCACCTGAACTCCTGGGGGGACCGTCAGTCTTCCTCTTCCCCCCAAAACCCAAGGACACCC
TCATGATCTCCCGGACCCCTGAGGTCACATGCGTGGTGGTGGACGTGAGCCACGAAGACCCTGAGGTCAA
GTTCAACTGGTACGTGGACGGCGTGGAGGTGCATAATGCCAAGACAAAGCCGCGGGAGGAGCAGTACAAC
AGCACGTACCGTGTGGTCAGCGTCCTCACCGTCCTGCACCAGGACTGGCTGAATGGCAAGGAGTACAAGT
GCAAGGTCTCCAACAAAGCCCTCCCAGCCCCCATCGAGAAAACCATCTCCAAAGCCAAAGGGCAGCCCCG
AGAACCACAGGTCTACACCCTGCCCCCATCCCGGGAGGAGATGACCAAGAACCAGGTCAGCCTGACCTGC
CTGGTCAAAGGCTTCTATCCCAGCGACATCGCCGTGGAGTGGGAGAGCAATGGGCAGCCGGAGAACAACT
ACAAGACCACGCCTCCCGTGCTGGACTCCGACGGCTCCTTCTTCCTCTACAGCAAGCTCACCGTGGACAA
GAGCAGGTGGCAGCAGGGGAACGTCTTCTCATGCTCCGTGATGCACGAGGCTCTGCACAACCACTACACG
CAGAAGAGCCTCTCCCTGTCTCCGGGTAAAGGAGGAGGTGGAAGCGGAGGAGGAGGAAGCGGAGGAGGAG
GTAGCGGAGAACAAAAACTCATCTCAGAAGAGGATCTGAATGCTGTGGGCCAGGACACGCAGGAGGTCAT
CGTGGTGCCACACTCCTTGCCCTTTAAGGTGGTGGTGATCTCAGCCATCCTGGCCCTGGTGGTGCTCACC
ATCATCTCCCTTATCATCCTCATCATGCTTTGGCAGAAGAAGCCACGTTGTACAGGCAGTGGAGAGGGCA
GAGGAAGTCTGCTAACATGCGGTGACGTCGAGGAGAATCCTGGCCCACCGGTCGCCACCATGGTGAGCAA
GGGCGAGGAGCTGTTCACCGGGGTGGTGCCCATCCTGGTCGAGCTGGACGGCGACGTAAACGGCCACAAG
TTCAGCGTGTCCGGCGAGGGCGAGGGCGATGCCACCTACGGCAAGCTGACCCTGAAGTTCATCTGCACCA
CCGGCAAGCTGCCCGTGCCCTGGCCCACCCTCGTGACCACCTTCGGCTACGGCCTGATGTGCTTCGCCCG
CTACCCCGACCACATGAAGCAGCACGACTTCTTCAAGTCCGCCATGCCCGAAGGCTACGTCCAGGAGCGC
ACCATCTTCTTCAAGGACGACGGCAACTACAAGACCCGCGCCGAGGTGAAGTTCGAGGGCGACACCCTGG
TGAACCGCATCGAGCTGAAGGGCATCGACTTCAAGGAGGACGGCAACATCCTGGGGCACAAGCTGGAGTA
CAACTACAACAGCCACAACGTCTATATCATGGCCGACAAGCAGAAGAACGGCATCAAGGTGAACTTCAAG
ATCCGCCACAACATCGAGGACGGCAGCGTGCAGCTCGCCGACCACTACCAGCAGAACACCCCCATCGGCG
ACGGCCCCGTGCTGCTGCCCGACAACCACTACCTGAGCTACCAGTCCGCCCTGAGCAAAGACCCCAACGA
GAAGCGCGATCACATGGTCCTGCTGGAGTTCGTGACCGCCGCCGGGATCACTCTCGGCATGGACGAGCTG
TACAAGCCAAAAAAGAAGAGAAAGGTATAGTTAACTAAACTTGTTTATTGCAGCTTATAATGGTTACAAA
TAAAGCAATAGCATCACAAATTTCACAAATAAAGCATTTTTTTCACTGCATTCTAGTTGTGGTTTGTCCA
AACTCATCAATGTATCTTATCATGTCTGCATATGTAAATTGTAAGCGTCTCGGCCTCTAGAGTCGAGATG
ACATTGATTATTGAACTAGGGACAGGATTGGTGACAGAAAAGCCCCATCCTTAGGCCTCCTCCTTCCTAG
TCTCCTGATATTGGGTCTAACCCCCACCTCCTGTTAGGCAGATTCCTTATCTGGTGACACACCCCCATTT
CCTGGAGCCATCTCTCTCCTTGCCAGAACCTCTAAGGTTTGCTTACGATGGAGCCAGAGAGGATCCTGGG
AGGGAGAGCTTGGCAGGGGGTGGGAGGGAAGGGGGGGATGCGTGACCTGCCCGGTTCTCAGTGGCCACCC
TGCGCTACCCTCTCCCAGAACCTGAGCTGCTCTGACGCGGCTGTCTGGTGCGTTTCACTGATCCTGGTGC
TGCAGCTTCCTTACACTTCCCAAGAGGAGAAGCAGTTTGGAAAAACAAAATCAGAATAAGTTGGTCCTGA
GTTCTAACTTTGGCTCTTCACCTTTCTAGTCCCCAATTTATATTGTTCCTCCGTGCGTCAGTTTTACCTG
TGAGATAAGGCCAGTAGCCAGCCCCGTCCTGGCAGGGCTGTGGTGAGGAGGGGGGTGTCCGTGTGGAAAA
CTCCCTTTGTGAGAATGGTGCGTCCTAGGTGTTCACCAGGTCGTGGCCGCCTCTACTCCCTTTCTCTTTC
TCCATCCTTCTTTCCTTAAAGAGTCCCCAGTGCTATCTGGGACATATTCCTCCGCCCAGAGCAGGGTCCC
GCTTCCCTAAGGCCCTGCTCTGGGCTTCTGGGTTTGAGTCCTTGGCAAGCCCAGGAGAGGCGCTCAGGCT
TCCCTGTCCCCCTTCCTCGTCCACCATCTCATGCCCCTGGCTCTCCTGCCCCTTCCCTACAGGGGTTCCT
GGCTCTGCTCTTCGCCTTCTTGACGAGTTCTTCTGAATTATTAACGCTTACAATTTCCTGATGCGGTATT
TTCTCCTTACGCATCTGTGCGGTATTTCACACCGCATCAGGTGGCACTTTTCGGGGAAATGTGCGCGGAA
CCCCTATTTGTTTATTTTTCTAAATACATTCAAATATGTATCCGCTCATGAGATTATCAAAAAGGATCTT
CACCTAGATCCTTTTAAATTAAAAATGAAGTTTTAAATCAATCTAAAGTATATATGAGTAAACTTGGTCT
GACAGTTACCAATGCTTAATCAGTGAGGCACCTATCTCAGCGATCTGTCTATTTCGTTCATCCATAGTTG
CCTGACTCCCCGTCGTGTAGATAACTACGATACGGGAGGGCTTACCATCTGGCCCCAGTGCTGCAATGAT
ACCGCGAGACCCACGCTCACCGGCTCCAGATTTATCAGCAATAAACCAGCCAGCCGGAAGGGCCGAGCGC
AGAAGTGGTCCTGCAACTTTATCCGCCTCCATCCAGTCTATTAATTGTTGCCGGGAAGCTAGAGTAAGTA
GTTCGCCAGTTAATAGTTTGCGCAACGTTGTTGCCATTGCTACAGGCATCGTGGTGTCACGCTCGTCGTT
TGGTATGGCTTCATTCAGCTCCGGTTCCCAACGATCAAGGCGAGTTACATGATCCCCCATGTTGTGCAAA
AAAGCGGTTAGCTCCTTCGGTCCTCCGATCGTTGTCAGAAGTAAGTTGGCCGCAGTGTTATCACTCATGG
TTATGGCAGCACTGCATAATTCTCTTACTGTCATGCCATCCGTAAGATGCTTTTCTGTGACTGGTGAATA
CTCAACCAAGTCATTCTGAGAATAGTGTATGCGGCGACCGAGTTGCTCTTGCCCGGCGTCAATACGGGAT
AATACCGCGCCACATAGCAGAACTTTAAAAGTGCTCATCATTGGAAAACGTTCTTCGGGGCGAAAACTCT
CAAGGATCTTACCGCTGTTGAGATCCAGTTCGATGTAACCCACTCGTGCACCCAACTGATCTTCAGCATC
TTTTACTTTCACCAGCGTTTCTGGGTGAGCAAAAACAGGAAGGCAAAATGCCGCAAAAAAGGGAATAAGG
GCGACACGGAAATGTTGAATACTCATACTCTTCCTTTTTCAATATTATTGAAGCATTTATCAGGGTTATT
GTCTCATGACCAAAATCCCTTAACGTGAGTTTTCGTTCCACTGAGCGTCAGACCCCGTAGAAAAGATCAA
AGGATCTTCTTGAGATCCTTTTTTTCTGCGCGTAATCTGCTGCTTGCAAACAAAAAAACCACCGCTACCA
GCGGTGGTTTGTTTGCCGGATCAAGAGCTACCAACTCTTTTTCCGAAGGTAACTGGCTTCAGCAGAGCGC
AGATACCAAATACTGTTCTTCTAGTGTAGCCGTAGTTAGGCCACCACTTCAAGAACTCTGTAGCACCGCC
TACATACCTCGCTCTGCTAATCCTGTTACCAGTGGCTGCTGCCAGTGGCGATAAGTCGTGTCTTACCGGG
TTGGACTCAAGACGATAGTTACCGGATAAGGCGCAGCGGTCGGGCTGAACGGGGGGTTCGTGCACACAGC
CCAGCTTGGAGCGAACGACCTACACCGAACTGAGATACCTACAGCGTGAGCTATGAGAAAGCGCCACGCT
TCCCGAAGGGAGAAAGGCGGACAGGTATCCGGTAAGCGGCAGGGTCGGAACAGGAGAGCGCACGAGGGAG
CTTCCAGGGGGAAACGCCTGGTATCTTTATAGTCCTGTCGGGTTTCGCCACCTCTGACTTGAGCGTCGAT
TTTTGTGATGCTCGTCAGGGGGGCGGAGCCTATGGAAAAACGC
Features (pLannotate 1.2.2; 34 found; start..end, strand, type, name):
     43..176     +  rep_origin     RSF ori (fragment): Plasmids containing the RSF 1030 origin of replication can be propagated in E. coli cells that contain additional plasmids with compatible origins.
    178..270     +  CDS            lacI (fragment): lac repressor; lacI; The lac repressor binds to the lac operator to inhibit transcription in E. coli. This inhibition can be relieved by adding lactose or isopropyl-β-D-thiogalactopyranoside (IPTG).
    283..304     +  protein_bind   CAP binding site: CAP binding activates transcription in the presence of cAMP. E. coli catabolite activator protein
    319..349     +  promoter       lac promoter: promoter for the E. coli lac operon
    357..373     +  protein_bind   lac operator: The lac repressor binds to the lac operator to inhibit transcription in E. coli. This inhibition can be relieved by adding lactose or isopropyl-β-D-thiogalactopyranoside (IPTG). lac repressor encoded by lacI
    418..436     +  promoter       T3 promoter: promoter for bacteriophage T3 RNA polymerase
    471..1274    +  misc_feature   HA-L: left homology arm from the adeno-associated virus integration site (AAVS1) within intron 1 of the human PPP1R12C gene
   1281..1306    +  misc_feature   SA: splice acceptor site
   1393..1992    +  CDS            PuroR: puromycin N-acetyltransferase; pac from Streptomyces alboniger; confers resistance to puromycin
   2030..2254    +  polyA_signal   bGH poly(A) signal: bovine growth hormone polyadenylation signal
   2258..2279    +  promoter       SV40 promoter (fragment): SV40 enhancer and early promoter
   2320..2345    +  promoter       tight TRE promoter (fragment): Tet-responsive promoter PTight, consisting of seven tet operator sequences followed by the minimal CMV promoter
   2362..2381    +  promoter       tight TRE promoter (fragment): Tet-responsive promoter PTight, consisting of seven tet operator sequences followed by the minimal CMV promoter
   2399..2417    +  protein_bind   tet operator: tetO; bacterial operator O2 for the tetR and tetA genes tetracycline repressor TetR
   2434..2454    +  promoter       tight TRE promoter (fragment): Tet-responsive promoter PTight, consisting of seven tet operator sequences followed by the minimal CMV promoter
   2464..2489    +  promoter       tight TRE promoter (fragment): Tet-responsive promoter PTight, consisting of seven tet operator sequences followed by the minimal CMV promoter
   2506..2525    +  promoter       tight TRE promoter (fragment): Tet-responsive promoter PTight, consisting of seven tet operator sequences followed by the minimal CMV promoter
   2543..2561    +  protein_bind   tet operator: tetO; bacterial operator O2 for the tetR and tetA genes tetracycline repressor TetR
   2579..2601    +  promoter       PLtetO-1 promoter (fragment): modified phage lambda PL promoter with tet operator sites (Lutz and Bujard, 1997)
   2614..2634    +  promoter       tight TRE promoter (fragment): Tet-responsive promoter PTight, consisting of seven tet operator sequences followed by the minimal CMV promoter
   2671..2708    +  promoter       minimal CMV promoter: human cytomegalovirus (CMV) immediate early promoter
   2748..2810    +  sig_peptide    Igκ leader: leader sequence from mouse immunoglobulin κ light chain
   2850..3530    +  CDS            IGHG1 (fragment): IGHG1_HUMAN - Experimental evidence at protein level: Swiss-Prot protein existence level 1. Constant region of immunoglobulin heavy chains. Immunoglobulins, also known as antibodies, are membrane-bound or secreted glycoproteins produced by B lymphocytes. In the recognition phase of humoral immunity, the membrane-bound immunoglobulins serve as receptors which, upon binding of a specific antigen, trigger the clonal expansion and differentiation of B lymphocytes into immunoglobulins- secreting plasma cells. Secreted immunoglobulins mediate the effector phase of humoral immunity, which results in
   3612..3758    +  CDS            PDGFRβ TM domain: transmembrane domain from platelet derived growth factor receptor beta
   3840..4556    +  CDS            Citrine: Citrine is a basic (constitutively fluorescent) yellow fluorescent protein published in 2001, derived from Aequorea victoria. It has moderate acid sensitivity.
   4557..4577    +  CDS            SV40 NLS: nuclear localization signal of SV40 (simian virus 40) large T antigen
   4588..4709    +  polyA_signal   SV40 poly(A) signal: SV40 polyadenylation signal
   4775..5611    +  misc_feature   HA-R: right homology arm from the adeno-associated virus integration site (AAVS1) within intron 1 of the human PPP1R12C gene
   5612..5636    +  CDS            NeoR/KanR (fragment): aminoglycoside phosphotransferase confers resistance to neomycin, kanamycin, and G418 (Geneticin®)
   5657..5707    -  misc_feature   bom (fragment): basis of mobility region from pBR322
   5734..5793    +  promoter       AmpR promoter (fragment): bla
   5886..6746    -  CDS            AmpR: β-lactamase; bla; confers resistance to ampicillin, carbenicillin, and related antibiotics
   6747..6799    -  promoter       AmpR promoter (fragment): bla
   6870..7458    +  rep_origin     ori: high-copy-number ColE1/pMB1/pBR322/pUC origin of replication
