[The description below was written by a language model from this plasmid's Addgene catalogue record and pLannotate feature annotations shown in this document.]
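Description:
pDY32 is a mammalian homology-directed repair donor plasmid built on a pAAVS1 donor backbone. It is designed to place a synthetic transcriptional activation reporter at the AAVS1 safe-harbour site in intron 1 of human PPP1R12C. It is propagated in E. coli as a high-copy plasmid, using a ColE1/pUC-type origin and an ampicillin resistance gene. The short RSF ori, lacI, NeoR/KanR and bom matches in the feature table are small fragments, most likely backbone remnants rather than functional parts. The catalogue's backbone modification note mentions mIFP and an MCS replacing a U6 sgRNA cassette, but neither is reflected in the annotated features.

Between the left and right AAVS1 homology arms sit two units. The first is a promoterless selection cassette, made up of a splice acceptor followed by the puromycin N-acetyltransferase gene and a bGH polyadenylation signal. In this arrangement PuroR should be expressed mainly after correct integration, when it is spliced into the endogenous PPP1R12C transcript, which enriches for on-target insertions under puromycin.

The second unit is the reporter. An array of tet operator sites (nine according to the plasmid name) lies upstream of a minimal CMV promoter, which has low basal activity. This allows effector domains fused to a TetR-family DNA-binding protein to be recruited and scored for activation. The promoter drives a synthetic surface marker consisting of an Igκ leader, human IgG1 Fc, a Myc tag (named in the plasmid title) and the PDGFRβ transmembrane domain. A T2A peptide, also per the name, links this marker to Citrine carrying an SV40 NLS, and the unit ends with an SV40 poly(A) signal.

The dual output allows reporter-positive cells to be detected by fluorescence or captured through the surface Fc. This suits pooled, high-throughput screens of transcriptional effectors.
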