Addgene plasmid #161928: pDY32 AAVS1-PuroR-9xTet0-minCMV-IGKleader-hIgG1_FC-Myc-PDGFRb-T2A-Citrine-PolyA
Purpose: Donor plasmid for integrating minCMV promoter-driven dual surface marker/fluorescent reporter at AAVS1 locus
Depositing lab: Michael Bassik & Lacra Bintu. Depositing organization: Stanford University. Publication: High-Throughput Discovery and Characterization of Human Transcriptional Effectors. Tycko J, DelRosso N, Hess GT, Aradhana, Banerjee A, Mukund A, Van MV, Ego BK, Yao D, Spees K, Suzuki P, Marinov GK, Kundaje A, Bassik MC, Bintu L. Cell. 2020 Dec 9. pii: S0092-8674(20)31541-5. doi: 10.1016/j.cell.2020.11.024. PubMed 33326746.
Backbone
  Vector backbone: pAAVS1 donor
  Modifications to backbone: Replace mCherry Puro with mIFP. Replace U6 sgRNA with MCS.
  Vector type: Mammalian Expression, Synthetic Biology
  Selectable markers: Puromycin
Growth in bacteria
  Bacterial resistance: Ampicillin, 100 μg/mL
  Growth temperature: 37°C
  Growth strain: DH5alpha
  Copy number: High Copy
Gene/Insert
  Gene/Insert name: Surface marker and Citrine activation reporter
Terms and licenses: Academic/Nonprofit Terms; Industry Terms: Not Available to Industry
Depositor comments: Cloned with reagents shared by and in collaboration with Michael Bassik.
How to cite: pDY32 AAVS1-PuroR-9xTet0-minCMV-IGKleader-hIgG1_FC-Myc-PDGFRb-T2A-Citrine-PolyA was a gift from Michael Bassik & Lacra Bintu (Addgene plasmid # 161928 ; http://n2t.net/addgene:161928 ; RRID:Addgene_161928)
